Addgene plasmid #133472: pAV0585
Purpose: (Empty Backbone) Integration into fission yeast genome at ade6 locus with hphMX selection cassette
Depositing lab: Sophie Martin. Depositing organization: Universite de Lausanne (UNIL). Publication: A toolbox of stable integration vectors in the fission yeast Schizosaccharomyces pombe. Vjestica A, Marek M, Nkosi PJ, Merlini L, Liu G, Berard M, Billault-Chaumartin I, Martin SG. J Cell Sci. 2020 Jan 8;133(1). pii: jcs.240754. doi: 10.1242/jcs.240754. PubMed 31801797.
Backbone
  Vector backbone: pAde6PmeI(pAV0356)
  Vector type: Yeast Expression
Growth in bacteria
  Bacterial resistance: Ampicillin, 100 μg/mL
  Growth temperature: 37°C
  Growth strain: DH5alpha
  Copy number: High Copy
Gene/Insert
  Gene/Insert name: None
Terms and licenses: Academic/Nonprofit Terms; Industry Terms: Not Available to Industry
Depositor comments: Please see the Resource Information section for an annotated Genbank file.
How to cite: pAV0585 was a gift from Sophie Martin (Addgene plasmid # 133472 ; http://n2t.net/addgene:133472 ; RRID:Addgene_133472)
