[The description below was written by a language model from this plasmid's Addgene catalogue record and pLannotate feature annotations shown in this document.]
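Description:
pAV0585 is an empty-backbone integration vector for the fission yeast Schizosaccharomyces pombe, built on the pAde6PmeI (pAV0356) backbone and designed to place cloned sequences stably into the genome at the ade6 locus. It belongs to a toolbox of stable integration vectors and carries no insert of its own. In E. coli it is maintained as a high-copy plasmid through a ColE1/pUC-type origin and selected with ampicillin via the β-lactamase gene and its native promoter. An f1 phage origin is also present, along with short remnants of pBR322-derived sequences (bom and rop fragments) that appear to be cloning leftovers rather than functional elements.

The 7.4 kb sequence contains S. pombe genomic material that provides the targeting homology: a complete ade6 coding sequence and a small fragment of the neighbouring vtc4 gene. The backbone name suggests that a PmeI site is used to linearise the plasmid for homologous recombination, although the feature table does not annotate this site. A pBluescript-type multiple cloning site lies within a lacZα/lac promoter region and is flanked by T7 and T3 promoters, giving a place to insert a gene, promoter or tagged construct of interest. Next to it is the hphMX6 cassette, ending in the Ashbya gossypii TEF terminator, which confers hygromycin resistance and allows yeast transformants to be selected independently of auxotrophic markers. No yeast replication origin is annotated, consistent with a vector that persists only by chromosomal integration. Typical use is to clone an expression cassette into the polylinker and generate stable integrants at ade6.
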