Features (pLannotate 1.2.2; 19 found; start..end, strand, type, name):
    137..186     +  misc_feature   bom (fragment): basis of mobility region from pBR322
    466..567     -  CDS            vtc4 (fragment): VTC4_SCHPO - Experimental evidence at protein level: Swiss-Prot protein existence level 1. Component of the vacuolar transporter chaperone (VTC) complex, which plays a role in vacuolar membrane fusion. From Schizosaccharomyces pombe (strain 972 / ATCC 24843) (Fission yeast).
    837..2492    +  CDS            ade6: PUR6_SCHPO - Also known as min1. Protein inferred from homology: Swiss-Prot protein existence level 3. From Schizosaccharomyces pombe (strain 972 / ATCC 24843) (Fission yeast).
   2648..2696    +  misc_feature   bom (fragment): basis of mobility region from pBR322
   2724..3152    -  rep_origin     f1 ori (sequence partly withheld): f1 bacteriophage origin of replication; arrow indicates direction of (+) strand synthesis
   3156..3311    -  CDS            lacZα (fragment): LacZα fragment of β-galactosidase; lacZ fragment
   3319..3337    +  promoter       T7 promoter: promoter for bacteriophage T7 RNA polymerase
   3346..3448    -  misc_feature   MCS: pBluescript multiple cloning site
   3516..5091    +  gene           hphMX6: yeast selectable marker conferring hygromycin resistance
   4894..5091    +  terminator     TEF terminator: Ashbya gossypii TEF terminator
   5153..5171    -  promoter       T3 promoter: promoter for bacteriophage T3 RNA polymerase
   5216..5232    -  protein_bind   lac operator: The lac repressor binds to the lac operator to inhibit transcription in E. coli. This inhibition can be relieved by adding lactose or isopropyl-β-D-thiogalactopyranoside (IPTG). lac repressor encoded by lacI
   5240..5270    -  promoter       lac promoter: promoter for the E. coli lac operon
   5285..5306    -  protein_bind   CAP binding site: CAP binding activates transcription in the presence of cAMP. E. coli catabolite activator protein
   5319..5411    -  CDS            lacI (fragment): lac repressor; lacI; The lac repressor binds to the lac operator to inhibit transcription in E. coli. This inhibition can be relieved by adding lactose or isopropyl-β-D-thiogalactopyranoside (IPTG).
   5594..6182    -  rep_origin     ori: high-copy-number ColE1/pMB1/pBR322/pUC origin of replication
   6353..7213    -  CDS            AmpR: β-lactamase; bla; confers resistance to ampicillin, carbenicillin, and related antibiotics
   7214..7318    -  promoter       AmpR promoter: bla
   7413..35      +  CDS            rop (fragment) (across the origin): Rop protein, which maintains plasmids at low copy number; rop
>Addgene plasmid #133472 | pAV0585 | addgene full sequence | sequence record 263796 | Addgene NGS Result
TCGCGCGTTTCGGTGATGACGGTGAAAACCTCTGACACATGCAGCTCCCGGAGACGGTCACAGCTTGTCT
GTAAGCGGATGCCGGGAGCAGACAAGCCCGTCAGGGCGCGTCAGCGGGTGTTGGCGGGTGTCGGGGCTGG
CTTAACTATGCGGCATCAGAGCAGATTGTACTGAGAGTGCACCATAACCGGGAGAATCCTGAATAATGTG
CTGTGAAGCAGTTGAAAGAAAATTAAAGAACCCAATATAATATGCTATAAAGCAATCAAAAAATAATAGT
AAGAAACCCAAATAAAACCCCGTTGACCATGTTCCCAATTAAATTAACGCATATTAATGCAAAAAATGCA
ATATTAAGACTAGTTATTAAACCGATAATTAGTCTTCAATTATTAAAAGATGTAGTTGATTTGTATTATC
TTTCAATTGCTAATTCTAAATATATTGGAGAATTCAATGAGTTTATGCATTGAAGTTTAAGATAACATTG
GCGCTGATTGCAGCAAAAGTAATCACGCATATAGCTGTAGGACCAAAACGATCATCATATCGGACCGCAT
TATGTTTAAACGTTGCTTTATATATGGATAACGACATATACATTTATTTCTTGAAAAAATAGCAAAGCTA
TATTGATTTTAGCGTATGCTGCTTTAAAGTTGCATTTCACAATGCTTGGAAATGTAACGATGACAGAATT
AATACGATGCAAAACTCAAATAATAAACTGCGCACTAACTCACTACAATAAACAACTTTGAAAAAAAGAT
TCGTTTTTTCAACATTTACCATCTCATTAAGCTGAGCTGCCAAGGTATATACATACTTCATCGAATATGA
GCGAAAAACAGGTTGTAGGGATCCTTGGAGGTGGTCAATTGGGCCGAATGATGGTAGAGGCAGCCCATCG
CTTAAACATCAAATGCATCATCTTGGATGCAGCAAATTCTCCTGCCAAACAAATTGATGGAGGACGTGAG
CACATTGATGCATCATTTACTGACCCCGATGCAATTGTTGAACTGTCTAAGAAGTGCACGTTATTAACAA
CTGAAATTGAGCATATTAACACTGATGCCTTGGCAGCCGTTACGAAATCTGTTGCTGTTGAACCCTCTCC
TGCAACTCTGCGATGCATTCAAGACAAATATCTTCAAAAACAGCATTTACAGGTTTTTAAGATTGCACTT
CCTGAATTTTGCGATGCACCTGACCAGGAAAGTGTTGAAAAAGCAGGCCAAGAGTTTGGTTATCCTTTTG
TACTGAAAAGTAAAACATTGGCTTACGACGGTCGTGGAAATTACGTTGTTCATCAACCATCTGAGATTCC
TACTGCCATCAAAGCACTTGGTGATCGTCCGCTTTATGTTGAAAAGTTCGTTCCTTTCTCCATGGAAATT
GCAGTGATGGTAGTACGCAGTTTAGACGGAAAAGTTTATGCTTATCCTACAACTGAGACCATTCAAAAGG
ATAATGTTTGTCATTTAGTATATGCCCCTGCTCGTCTTCCCTTCTCAATTCAACAGCGTGCTCAAACCCT
TGCCATGGATGCGGTGCGCACTTTTGAAGGCGCTGGTATATATGGTGTAGAGATGTTTGTTTTGCAAGAT
GGTGAGACCATTTTACTCAACGAAATTGCTCCTCGGCCTCACAATTCAGGTCACTACACCATTGAAGCTT
GCCCAACTTCTCAGTTTGAAGCTCACTTACGGGCCATATGTGGTCTTCCTTTCAGCGAAATCAACACCCA
ACTCTCGACTTCCACAACTCATGCGTTGATGGTAAATATTTTAGGTACTGATGATCCTGATTATGTTTCA
AAGATCGCTAAACGTTCTCTGTCCATTCCCGGTGCAACTTTGCATCTTTATGGTAAAGCTGAATCTAGAA
AGGGTCGCAAGATGGGACACGTTACCATCATTTCTGATTCACCTCAAGAATGTGAACGTAGGTATCAGAT
GCTTCTTGACGTCAAAGATCCTGTCGAATCACCTGTTGTTGGTATTATCATGGGTTCGGATTCTGATTTA
AGCAAGATGAAAGATGCTGCCGTCATTTTAGATGAATTCAAGGTGCCTTACGAACTTACTATTGTTTCAG
CTCACCGCACACCAGATCGCATGGTTACTTATGCTCGTACCGCAGCTTCAAGAGGGTTGCGTGTGATTAT
TGCTGGTGCTGGTGGTGCCGCTCATTTGCCTGGTATGGTTGCTGCAATGACACCTCTTCCAGTAATCGGC
GTTCCTGTAAAAGGAAGCACTCTTGACGGAGTTGACTCTCTTCACTCTATTGTTCAGATGCCTCGAGGTG
TCCCTGTCGCCACTGTTGCTATCAATAATAGCCAAAATGCCGGTATTTTAGCCTGTCGTATACTTGCTAC
ATTTCAACCCTCCCTTTTGGCTGCTATGGAGAGCTTTATGGACAATATGAAAGAGATTGTTTTAGAAAAG
GCTGATAAATTAGAAAAAGTTGGTTGGAAAAATTATTCTGCATAGGCGACCATAGACATAACTGTTAAAT
GATTTTGCTTGCTTTTTGTTTTAAATAATATTTTATTTTGAAATTCTAGATTGTAAAATGTATTCTAAAA
AGTGATTAAAAATTAAAAATAAAAACCCCCCGAATAATGTGCTGCGACGCAGCTAGGGCGGTGTGAAATA
CCGCACAGATGCGTAAGGAGAAAATACCGCATCAGGAAATTGTAAGCGTTAATATTTTGTTAAAATTCGC
GTTAAATTTTTGTTAAATCAGCTCATTTTTTAACCAATAGGCCGAAATCGGCAAAATCCCTTATAAATCA
AAAGAATAGACCGAGATAGGGT
[37 nt withheld, positions 2823-2859]
AAAGAACGTGGACTCCAACGTCAAAGG
[49 nt withheld, positions 2887-2935]
T
[91 nt withheld, positions 2937-3027]
G
[124 nt withheld, positions 3029-3152]
CCATTCGCCATTCAGGCTGCGCAACTGTTGGGAAGGGCGATCGGTGCGGGCCTCTTCGCTATTACGCCAG
CTGGCGAAAGGGGGATGTGCTGCAAGGCGATTAAGTTGGGTAACGCCAGGGTTTTCCCAGTCACGACGTT
GTAAAACGACGGCCAGTGAGCGCGCGTAATACGACTCACTATAGGGCGAATTGGGTACCGGGCCCCCCCT
CGAGGTCGACGGTATCGATAAGCTTGATATCGAATTCCTGCAGCCCGGGGGATCCACTAGTTCTAGAGCG
GCCGCCACCGCGGTGGTTAATTAAGGCGCGCCAGATCTGAGCTCGTTTAGCTTGCCTCGTCCCCGCCGGG
TCACCCGGCCAGCGACATGGAGGCCCAGAATACCCTCCTTGACAGTCTTGACGTGCGCAGCTCAGGGGCA
TGATGTGACTGTCGCCCGTACATTTAGCCCATACATCCCCATGTATAATCATTTGCATCCATACATTTTG
ATGGCCGCACGGCGCGAAGCAAAAATTACGGCTCCTCGCTGCGGACCTGCGAGCAGGGAAACGCTCCCCT
CACAGACGCGTTGAATTGTCCCCACGCCGCGCCCCTGTAGAGAAATATAAAAGGTTAGGATTTGCCACTG
AGGTTCTTCTTTCATATACTTCCTTTTAAAATCTTGCTAGGATACAGTTCTCACATCACATCCGAACATA
AACAACCATGGGTAAAAAGCCTGAACTCACCGCGACGTCTGTCGAGAAGTTTCTGATCGAAAAGTTCGAC
AGCGTCTCCGACCTGATGCGGCTCTCGGAGGGCGAAGAATCTCGTGCTTTCAGCTTCGATGTAGGAGGGC
GTGGATATGTCCTGCGGGTAAATAGCTGCGCCGATGGTTTCTACAAAGATCGTTATGTTTATCGGCACTT
TGCATCGGCCGCGCTCCCGATTCCGGAAGTGCTTGACATTGGGGAATTCAGCGAGAGCCTGACCTATTGC
ATCTCCCGCCGTGCACAGGGTGTCACGTTGCAAGACCTGCCTGAAACCGAACTGCCCGCTGTTCTGCAGC
CGGTCGCGGAGGCCATGGATGCGATCGCTGCGGCCGATCTTAGCCAGACGAGCGGGTTCGGCCCATTCGG
ACCGCAAGGAATCGGTCAATACACTACATGGCGTGATTTCATATGCGCGATTGCTGATCCCCATGTGTAT
CACTGGCAAACTGTGATGGACGACACCGTCGGTGCGTCCGTCGCGCAGGCTCTCGATGAGCTGATGCTTT
GGGCCGAGGACTGCCCCGAAGTCCGGCACCTCGTGCACGCGGATTTCGGCTCCAACAATGTCCTGACGGA
CAATGGCCGCATAACAGCGGTCATTGACTGGAGCGAGGCGATGTTCGGGGATTCCCAATACGAGGTCGCC
AACATCTTCTTCTGGAGGCCGTGGTTGGCTTGTATGGAGCAGCAGACGCGCTACTTCGAGCGGAGGCATC
CGGAGCTTGCAGGATCGCCGCGGCTCCGGGCGTATATGCTCCGCATTGGTCTTGACCAACTCTATCAGAG
CTTGGTTGACGGCAATTTCGATGATGCAGCTTGGGCGCAGGGTCGATGCGACGCAATCGTCCGATCCGGA
GCCGGGACTGTCGGGCGTACACAAATCGCCCGCAGAAGCGCGGCCGTCTGGACCGATGGCTGTGTAGAAG
TACTCGCCGATAGTGGAAACCGACGCCCCAGCACTCGTCCGAGGGCAAAGGAATAATCAGTACTGACAAT
AAAAAGATTCTTGTTTTCAAGAACTTGTCATTTGTATAGTTTTTTTATATTGTAGTTGTTCTATTTTAAT
CAAATGTTAGCGTGATTTATATTTTTTTTCGCCTCGACATCATCTGCCCAGATGCGAAGTTAAGTGCGCA
GAAAGTAATATCATGCGTCAATCGTATGTGAATGCTGGTCGCTATACTGCTGTCGATTCGATACTAACGC
CGCCATCCACCTGCAGGTAATCACGTGCCAGCTTTTGTTCCCTTTAGTGAGGGTTAATTGCGCGCTTGGC
GTAATCATGGTCATAGCTGTTTCCTGTGTGAAATTGTTATCCGCTCACAATTCCACACAACATACGAGCC
GGAAGCATAAAGTGTAAAGCCTGGGGTGCCTAATGAGTGAGCTAACTCACATTAATTGCGTTGCGCTCAC
TGCCCGCTTTCCAGTCGGGAAACCTGTCGTGCCAGCTGCATTAATGAATCGGCCAACGCGCGGGGAGAGG
CGGTTTGCGTATTGGGCGCTCTTCCGCTTCCTCGCTCACTGACTCGCTGCGCTCGGTCGTTCGGCTGCGG
CGAGCGGTATCAGCTCACTCAAAGGCGGTAATACGGTTATCCACAGAATCAGGGGATAACGCAGGAAAGA
ACATGTGAGCAAAAGGCCAGCAAAAGGCCAGGAACCGTAAAAAGGCCGCGTTGCTGGCGTTTTTCCATAG
GCTCCGCCCCCCTGACGAGCATCACAAAAATCGACGCTCAAGTCAGAGGTGGCGAAACCCGACAGGACTA
TAAAGATACCAGGCGTTTCCCCCTGGAAGCTCCCTCGTGCGCTCTCCTGTTCCGACCCTGCCGCTTACCG
GATACCTGTCCGCCTTTCTCCCTTCGGGAAGCGTGGCGCTTTCTCATAGCTCACGCTGTAGGTATCTCAG
TTCGGTGTAGGTCGTTCGCTCCAAGCTGGGCTGTGTGCACGAACCCCCCGTTCAGCCCGACCGCTGCGCC
TTATCCGGTAACTATCGTCTTGAGTCCAACCCGGTAAGACACGACTTATCGCCACTGGCAGCAGCCACTG
GTAACAGGATTAGCAGAGCGAGGTATGTAGGCGGTGCTACAGAGTTCTTGAAGTGGTGGCCTAACTACGG
CTACACTAGAAGAACAGTATTTGGTATCTGCGCTCTGCTGAAGCCAGTTACCTTCGGAAAAAGAGTTGGT
AGCTCTTGATCCGGCAAACAAACCACCGCTGGTAGCGGTGGTTTTTTTGTTTGCAAGCAGCAGATTACGC
GCAGAAAAAAAGGATCTCAAGAAGATCCTTTGATCTTTTCTACGGGGTCTGACGCTCAGTGGAACGAAAA
CTCACGTTAAGGGATTTTGGTCATGAGATTATCAAAAAGGATCTTCACCTAGATCCTTTTAAATTAAAAA
TGAAGTTTTAAATCAATCTAAAGTATATATGAGTAAACTTGGTCTGACAGTTACCAATGCTTAATCAGTG
AGGCACCTATCTCAGCGATCTGTCTATTTCGTTCATCCATAGTTGCCTGACTCCCCGTCGTGTAGATAAC
TACGATACGGGAGGGCTTACCATCTGGCCCCAGTGCTGCAATGATACCGCGAGACCCACGCTCACCGGCT
CCAGATTTATCAGCAATAAACCAGCCAGCCGGAAGGGCCGAGCGCAGAAGTGGTCCTGCAACTTTATCCG
CCTCCATCCAGTCTATTAATTGTTGCCGGGAAGCTAGAGTAAGTAGTTCGCCAGTTAATAGTTTGCGCAA
CGTTGTTGCCATTGCTACAGGCATCGTGGTGTCACGCTCGTCGTTTGGTATGGCTTCATTCAGCTCCGGT
TCCCAACGATCAAGGCGAGTTACATGATCCCCCATGTTGTGCAAAAAAGCGGTTAGCTCCTTCGGTCCTC
CGATCGTTGTCAGAAGTAAGTTGGCCGCAGTGTTATCACTCATGGTTATGGCAGCACTGCATAATTCTCT
TACTGTCATGCCATCCGTAAGATGCTTTTCTGTGACTGGTGAGTACTCAACCAAGTCATTCTGAGAATAG
TGTATGCGGCGACCGAGTTGCTCTTGCCCGGCGTCAATACGGGATAATACCGCGCCACATAGCAGAACTT
TAAAAGTGCTCATCATTGGAAAACGTTCTTCGGGGCGAAAACTCTCAAGGATCTTACCGCTGTTGAGATC
CAGTTCGATGTAACCCACTCGTGCACCCAACTGATCTTCAGCATCTTTTACTTTCACCAGCGTTTCTGGG
TGAGCAAAAACAGGAAGGCAAAATGCCGCAAAAAAGGGAATAAGGGCGACACGGAAATGTTGAATACTCA
TACTCTTCCTTTTTCAATATTATTGAAGCATTTATCAGGGTTATTGTCTCATGAGCGGATACATATTTGA
ATGTATTTAGAAAAATAAACAAATAGGGGTTCCGCGCACATTTCCCCGAAAAGTGCCACCTGACGTCTAA
GAAACCATTATTATCATGACATTAACCTATAAAAATAGGCGTATCACGAGGCCCTTTCGTC
